>Addgene plasmid #26425 | pCDNA3.1-5'dGFP3' | addgene partial sequence | sequence record 32620 | 26425 with CMV-F
GCTCTCTGGCTACTAGAGAACCCACTGCTTACTGGCTTATCGAAATTAATACGACTCACTATAGGGAGAC
CCAAGCTGGCTAGCGTTTAAACTTAAGCTTCAGAAGCCCCAAGCTCGTCAATCAAGCTGGTTCTCCATTT
GCACTCAGGAGCACGGGCAGGCGAGTGGCCCCTAGTTCTGGGAGCAGAGTATCAGCATCCCAGTCCTAGT
CCCGAGCCTAAAGCCTCGCCTGCCTGCCCAGTGCCAGGATCCATGGGCACGGTGCTGTCCCTATCTCCCA
GCTCTAGAGTGAGCAAGGGCGAGGAGCTGTTCACCGGGGTGGTGCCCATCCTGGTCGAGCTGGACGGCGA
CGTAAACGGCCACAAGTTCAGCGTGTCCGGCGAGGGCGAGGGCGATGCCACCTACGGCAAGCTGACCCTG
AAGTTCATCTGCACCACCGGCAAGCTGCCCGTGCCCTGGCCCACCCTCGTGACCACCCTGACCTACGGCG
TGCAGTGCTTCAGCCGCTACCCCGACCACATGAAGCAGCACGACTTCTTCAAGTCCGCCATGCCCGAAGG
CTACGTCCAGGAGCGCACCATCTTCTTCAAGGACGACGGCAACTACAAGACCCGCGCCGAGGTGAAGTTC
GAGGGCGACACCCTGGTGAACCGCATCGAGCTGAAGGGCATCGACTTCAAGGAGGACGGCAACATCCTGG
GGCACAAGCTGGAGTACAACTACAACAGCCACAACGTCTATATCATGGCCGACAAGCAGAAGAACGGCAT
CAAGGTGAACTTCAAGATCCGCCACAACATCGAGGACGGCAGCGTGCAGCTCGCCGACCACTACCAGCAG
AACACCCCCATCGGCGACGGCCCCGTGCTGCTGCCCGACAACCACTACCTGAGCACCCAGTCCGCCCTGA
GCAAAGACCCCAACGAGAAGCGCGATCACATGGTCCTGCTGGAGTTCGTGACCGCCGCCCGGGATCACTC
T
