[The description below was written by a language model from this plasmid's Addgene catalogue record.]
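Description:
pCDNA3.1-5'dGFP3' is a mammalian expression plasmid built on the commercial pcDNA3.1 backbone (about 5.4 kb without insert). It is propagated in E. coli as a high-copy plasmid under ampicillin selection. The record includes no feature table, so individual backbone elements are not itemised. pcDNA3.1 vectors generally drive inserts from the CMV immediate-early promoter and terminate transcripts with the bovine growth hormone polyadenylation signal. The listed T7 and BGH-reverse sequencing primers are consistent with the insert sitting in that standard expression cassette.

The payload is a roughly 4.1 kb reporter cassette, 5'dGFP3', cloned into a PmeI site that is preserved at both ends, which allows the whole cassette to be excised again. It consists of a dGFP coding sequence flanked by the 5' and 3' untranslated regions of CaMKIIα. "dGFP" conventionally denotes a destabilised, short-lived GFP, although the record does not spell out the modification. The CaMKIIα UTRs, particularly the long 3' UTR, are known to confer dendritic localisation and translational regulation on the mRNA. A fast-turnover fluorescent protein makes the signal reflect recent synthesis rather than accumulated protein. Together these parts form a reporter of local, dendritic translation.

The associated publication concerns the regulation of dendritic protein synthesis by miniature synaptic events, which indicates use as a fluorescent readout of protein synthesis in neuronal dendrites. The depositor notes that construction details are given in supplemental documents, which are not reproduced in the record.
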