Addgene plasmid #26425: pCDNA3.1-5'dGFP3'
Depositing lab: Erin Schuman. Depositing organization: Max Planck Institute for Brain Research. Publication: Regulation of dendritic protein synthesis by miniature synaptic events. Sutton MA, Wall NR, Aakalu GN, Schuman EM. Science. 2004 Jun 25. 304(5679):1979-83. 10.1126/science.1096202 PubMed 15218151.
Backbone
  Vector backbone: pcDNA3.1
  Backbone manufacturer: Invitrogen
  Backbone size w/o insert (bp): 5428
  Vector type: Mammalian Expression
Growth in bacteria
  Bacterial resistance: Ampicillin, 100 μg/mL
  Growth temperature: 37°C
  Growth strain: DH5alpha
  Copy number: High Copy
Gene/Insert
  Gene/Insert name: 5'dGFP3' (alt name: GFP reporter)
  Insert size (bp): 4100
  Tag / fusion protein: dGFP; CamKIIa 5'-UTR; CamKIIa 3'-UTR
  Cloning method: Restriction Enzyme; 5′ cloning site PmeI (not destroyed); 3′ cloning site PmeI (not destroyed)
  Sequencing primers: 5′ T7; 3′ BGH-rev
Terms and licenses: Academic/Nonprofit Terms; Industry Terms: Not Available to Industry
Depositor comments: Please see the supplemental documents for extensive information about how this plasmid was made.
How to cite: pCDNA3.1-5'dGFP3' was a gift from Erin Schuman (Addgene plasmid # 26425 ; http://n2t.net/addgene:26425 ; RRID:Addgene_26425)
